>Addgene plasmid #222577 | pPB-cT3G-cERP2-PAX6b | addgene full sequence | sequence record 442481 | Addgene NGS Result
ATCACCTCGAGTTTACTCCCTATCAGTGATAGAGAACGTATGAAGAGTTTACTCCCTATCAGTGATAGAG
AACGTATGCAGACTTTACTCCCTATCAGTGATAGAGAACGTATAAGGAGTTTACTCCCTATCAGTGATAG
AGAACGTATGACCAGTTTACTCCCTATCAGTGATAGAGAACGTATCTACAGTTTACTCCCTATCAGTGAT
AGAGAACGTATATCCAGTTTACTCCCTATCAGTGATAGAGAACGTATAAGCTTGCCTATATAAGCAGAGC
TCGTTTAGTGAACCGTCAGATCGCCTGGAGACGCCATCCACGCTGTTTTGACCTCCATAGAAGACACCGG
GACCGATCCAGCCTACCACAAGTTTGTACAAAAAAGCAGGCTGCACCATGCAGAACAGTCACAGCGGAGT
GAATCAGCTCGGTGGTGTCTTTGTCAACGGGCGGCCACTGCCGGACTCCACCCGGCAGAAGATTGTAGAG
CTAGCTCACAGCGGGGCCCGGCCGTGCGACATTTCCCGAATTCTGCAGACCCATGCAGATGCAAAAGTCC
AAGTGCTGGACAATCAAAACGTGTCCAACGGATGTGTGAGTAAAATTCTGGGCAGGTATTACGAGACTGG
CTCCATCAGACCCAGGGCAATCGGTGGTAGTAAACCGAGAGTAGCGACTCCAGAAGTTGTAAGCAAAATA
GCCCAGTATAAGCGGGAGTGCCCGTCCATCTTTGCTTGGGAAATCCGAGACAGATTACTGTCCGAGGGGG
TCTGTACCAACGATAACATACCAAGCGTGTCATCAATAAACAGAGTTCTTCGCAACCTGGCTAGCGAAAA
GCAACAGATGGGCGCAGACGGCATGTATGATAAACTAAGGATGTTGAACGGGCAGACCGGAAGCTGGGGC
ACCCGCCCTGGTTGGTATCCGGGGACTTCGGTGCCAGGGCAACCTACGCAAGATGGCTGCCAGCAACAGG
AAGGAGGGGGAGAGAATACCAACTCCATCAGTTCCAACGGAGAAGATTCAGATGAGGCTCAAATGCGACT
TCAGCTGAAGCGGAAGCTGCAAAGAAATAGAACATCCTTTACCCAAGAGCAAATTGAGGCCCTGGAGAAA
GAGTTTGAGAGAACCCATTATCCAGATGTGTTTGCCCGAGAAAGACTAGCAGCCAAAATAGATCTACCTG
AAGCAAGAATACAGGTATGGTTTTCTAATCGAAGGGCCAAATGGAGAAGAGAAGAAAAACTGAGGAATCA
GAGAAGACAGGCCAGCAACACACCTAGTCATATTCCTATCAGCAGTAGTTTCAGCACCAGTGTCTACCAA
CCAATTCCACAACCCACCACACCGGTTTCCTCCTTCACATCTGGCTCCATGTTGGGCCGAACAGACACAG
CCCTCACAAACACCTACAGCGCTCTGCCGCCTATGCCCAGCTTCACCATGGCAAATAACCTGCCTATGCA
ACCCCCAGTCCCCAGCCAGACCTCCTCATACTCCTGCATGCTGCCCACCAGCCCTTCGGTGAATGGGCGG
AGTTATGATACCTACACCCCCCCACATATGCAGACACACATGAACAGTCAGCCAATGGGCACCTCGGGCA
CCACTTCAACAGGACTCATTTCCCCTGGTGTGTCAGTTCCAGTTCAAGTTCCCGGAAGTGAACCTGATAT
GTCTCAATACTGGCCAAGATTACAGTAAGACCCAGCTTTCTTGTACAAAGTGGTATACCCATACGATGTT
CCAGATTACGCTTAGTAATGAGAAATACTCAGAAGATGTCACTCACCATAGTCCGCAGTGAAAGATAAAT
GATCATTGAAGGACTTTTCAGTTAGTTTTAGAGCTAGAAATAGCAAGTAGGCCACTGAGCAAGAACTATG
AATGAGATCTTTAGACATATTGCGGCCGCTTTCTCCGCGATCCAGACATGATAAGATACATTGATGAGTT
TGGACAAACCAAAACTAGAATGCAGTGAAAAAAATGCCTTATTTGTGAAATTTGTGATGCTATTGCCTTA
TTTGTAACCATTATAAGCTGCAATAAACAAGTTATCTATAACAAGAAAATATATATATAATAAGTTATCA
CGTAAGTAGAACATGAAATAACAATATAATTATCGTATGAGTTAAATCTTAAAAGTCACGTAAAAGATAA
TCATGCGTCATTTTGACTCACGCGGTCGTTATAGTTCAAAATCAGTGACACTTACCGCATTGACAAGCAC
GCCTCACGGGAGCTCCAAGCGGCGACTGAGATGTCCTAAATGCACAGCGACGGATTCGCGCTATTTAGAA
AGAGAGAGCAATATTTCAAGAATGCATGCGTCAATTTTACGCAGACTATCTTTCTAGGGTTAAGAATTCA
CTGGCCGTCGTTTTACAACGTCGTGACTGGGAAAACCCTGGCGTTACCCAACTTAATCGCCTTGCAGCAC
ATCCCCCTTTCGCCAGCTGGCGTAATAGCGAAGAGGCCCGCACCGATCGCCCTTCCCAACAGTTGCGCAG
CCTGAATGGCGAATGGCGCCTGATGCGGTATTTTCTCCTTACGCATCTGTGCGGTATTTCACACCGCATA
TGGTGCACTCTCAGTACAATCTGCTCTGATGCCGCATAGTTAAGCCAGCCCCGACACCCGCCAACACCCG
CTGACGCGCCCTGACGGGCTTGTCTGCTCCCGGCATCCGCTTACAGACAAGCTGTGACCATGTCTCCGGG
AGCTGCATGTGTCAGAGGTTTTCACCGTCATCACCGAAACACGCGAGTTCGAAAGGGCCTCGTGATACGC
CTATTTTTATAGGTTAATGTCATGATAATAATGGTTTCTTAGACGTCAGGTGGCACTTTTCGGGGAAATG
TGCGCGGAACCCCTATTTGTTTATTTTTCTAAATACATTCAAATATGTATCCGCTCATGAGACAATAACC
CTGATAAATGCTTCAATAATATTGAAAAAGGAAGAGTATGAGTATTCAACATTTCCGTGTCGCCCTTATT
CCCTTTTTTGCGGCATTTTGCCTTCCTGTTTTTGCTCACCCAGAAACGCTGGTGAAAGTAAAAGATGCTG
AAGATCAGTTGGGTGCACGAGTGGGTTACATCGAACTGGATCTCAACAGCGGTAAGATCCTTGAGAGTTT
TCGCCCCGAAGAACGTTTTCCAATGATGAGCACTTTTAAAGTTCTGCTATGTGGCGCGGTATTATCCCGT
ATTGACGCCGGGCAAGAGCAACTCGGTCGCCGCATACACTATTCTCAGAATGACTTGGTTGAGTACTCAC
CAGTCACAGAAAAGCATCTTACGGATGGCATGACAGTAAGAGAATTATGCAGTGCTGCCATAACCATGAG
TGATAACACTGCGGCCAACTTACTTCTGACAACGATCGGAGGACCGAAGGAGCTAACCGCTTTTTTGCAC
AACATGGGGGATCATGTAACTCGCCTTGATCGTTGGGAACCGGAGCTGAATGAAGCCATACCAAACGACG
AGCGTGACACCACGATGCCTGTAGCAATGGCAACAACGTTGCGCAAACTATTAACTGGCGAACTACTTAC
TCTAGCTTCCCGGCAACAATTAATAGACTGGATGGAGGCGGATAAAGTTGCAGGACCACTTCTGCGCTCG
GCCCTTCCGGCTGGCTGGTTTATTGCTGATAAATCTGGAGCCGGTGAGCGTGGTTCACGCGGTATCATTG
CAGCACTGGGGCCAGATGGTAAGCCCTCCCGTATCGTAGTTATCTACACGACGGGGAGTCAGGCAACTAT
GGATGAACGAAATAGACAGATCGCTGAGATAGGTGCCTCACTGATTAAGCATTGGTAACTGTCAGACCAA
GTTTACTCATATATACTTTAGATTGATTTAAAACTTCATTTTTAATTTAAAAGGATCTAGGTGAAGATCC
TTTTTGATAATCTCATGACCAAAATCCCTTAACGTGAGTTTTCGTTCCACTGAGCGTCAGACCCCGTAGA
AAAGATCAAAGGATCTTCTTGAGATCCTTTTTTTCTGCGCGTAATCTGCTGCTTGCAAACAAAAAAACCA
CCGCTACCAGCGGTGGTTTGTTTGCCGGATCAAGAGCTACCAACTCTTTTTCCGAAGGTAACTGGCTTCA
GCAGAGCGCAGATACCAAATACTGTTCTTCTAGTGTAGCCGTAGTTAGGCCACCACTTCAAGAACTCTGT
AGCACCGCCTACATACCTCGCTCTGCTAATCCTGTTACCAGTGGCTGCTGCCAGTGGCGATAAGTCGTGT
CTTACCGGGTTGGACTCAAGACGATAGTTACCGGATAAGGCGCAGCGGTCGGGCTGAACGGGGGGTTCGT
GCACACAGCCCAGCTTGGAGCGAACGACCTACACCGAACTGAGATACCTACAGCGTGAGCTATGAGAAAG
CGCCACGCTTCCCGAAGGGAGAAAGGCGGACAGGTATCCGGTAAGCGGCAGGGTCGGAACAGGAGAGCGC
ACGAGGGAGCTTCCAGGGGGAAACGCCTGGTATCTTTATAGTCCTGTCGGGTTTCGCCACCTCTGACTTG
AGCGTCGATTTTTGTGATGCTCGTCAGGGGGGCGGAGCCTATGGAAAAACGCCAGCAACGCGGCCTTTTT
ACGGTTCCTGGCCTTTTGCTGGCCTTTTGCTCACATGTTCTTTCCTGCGTTATCCCCTGATTCTGTGGAT
AACCGTATTACCGCCTTTGAGTGAGCTGATACCGCTCGCCGCAGCCGAACGACCGAGCGCAGCGAGTCAG
TGAGCGAGGAAGCGGATGAGCGCCCAATACGCAAACCGCCTCTCACCGCGCGTTGGCCGATTCATTAATG
CAGCTGGCACGACAGGTTTCCCGACTGGAAAGCGGGCAGTGAGCGCAACGCAAACCGCCTCTCCCCGCGC
GTTGGCCGATTCATTAATGCAGCTGGCACGACAGGTTTCCCGACTGGAAAGCGGGCAGTGAGCGCAACGC
AATTAATGTGAGTTAGCTCACTCATTAGGCACCCCAGGCTTTACACTTTATGCTTCCGGCTCGTATGTTG
TGTGGAATTGTGAGCGGATAACAATTTCACACAGGAAACAGCTATGACCATGATTACGCCAAGGTCGACT
TAACCCTAGAAAGATAATCATATTGTGACGTACGTTAAAGATAATCATGCGTAAAATTGACGCATGTGTT
TTATCGGTCTGTATATCGAGGTTTATTTATTAATTTGAATAGATATTAAGTTTTATTATATTTACACTTA
CATACTAATAATAAATTCAACAAACAATTTATTTATGTTTATTTATTTATTAAAAAAAAACAAAAACTCA
AAATTTCTTCTATAAAGTAACAAAACTTTTAGCAGTGAAAAAAATGCTTTATTTGTGAAATTTGTGATGC
TATTGCTTTATTTGTAACCATTATAAGCTGCAATAAACAAGTTAACAACAACAATTGCATTCATTTTATG
TTTCAGGTTCAGGGGGAGGTGTGGGAGGTTTTTTAAAGCAAGTAAAACCTCTACAAATGTGGTATGGCTG
ATTATGATCCTCTGGAGATTCATGCGCCAGGTTTTCTGGTCATGCACCACGTTCGTGGGCCCTCAGGAAC
CTCCACGTCAGCGGTAACTGTGAAGCCCAGTCGCTCGTAAAAAGGAAGATTCCGGGGAGCACTGGTTTCG
AGGAACGCCGGCACGCCAGCCCGTTCCGCGGCCTCAACACCAGGAAGAACGACAGCGCTTCCCAAACCTT
TACCTTGGTGATCTGGGCTGACACCGACAGTGGCAAGAAACCACGCAGGCTCCTTTGGTCTATGAGGAGC
CAGCAAGCCCTCCATTTGCTGTTGTGCCGCCAACCTACTCCCTGACAGCTCGGCCATCCGCGGACCTATT
TCCGCGAACACTGCGCCGGCTTCGACGCTTTCCGGAGTAGTCCAGACCGCAACTGCGGCACCATCGTCCG
CAACCCAAACTTTACCAATGTCCAGACCCACGCGCGTAAGAAACAGCTCTTGCAACTCAGTTACCCTCTC
TATGTGTCTGTCCGGATCTACGGTATGGCGGGTCGCTGGATAATCTGCAAATGCTGCGGCAAGTGTTCGG
ACAGCCCGTGGTACATCGTCACGGGTAGCGAGCCTAACAGTGGGCTTATATTCCGTCATGGGGCCGGGGT
TCTCCTCCACGTCGCCGGCCTGCTTCAGCAGGCTGAAGTTGGTGGCGCCGCTGCCCCCGGGGAGCATGTC
AAGGTCAAAATCGTCAAGAGCGTCAGCAGGCAGCATATCAAGGTCAAAGTCGTCAAGGGCATCGGCTGGG
AGCATGTCTAAGTCAAAATCGTCAAGGGCGTCGGTCGGCCCGCCGCTTTCGCACTTTAGCTGTTTCTCCA
GGCCACATATGATTAGTTCCAGGCCGAAAAGGAAGGCAGGTTCGGCTCCCTGCCGGTCGAACAGCTCAAT
TGCTTGTTTCAGAAGTGGGGGCATAGAATCGGTGGTAGGTGTCTCTCTTTCCTCTTTTGCTACTTGATGC
TCCTGTTCCTCCAATACGCAGCCCAGTGTAAAGTGGCCCACGGCGGACAGAGCGTACAGTGCGTTCTCCA
GGGAGAAGCCTTGCTGACACAGGAACGCGAGCTGATTTTCCAGGGTTTCGTACTGTTTCTCTGTTGGGCG
GGTGCCGAGATGCACTTTAGCCCCGTCACGATGTGAGAGGAGAGCACAGCGGTATGACTTGGCGTTGTTC
CGCAGAAAGTCTTGCCATGACTCGCCTTCCAGGGGGCAGGAGTGGGTATGATGCCTGTCCAGCATCTCGA
TTGGCAGGGCATCGAGCAGGGCCCGCTTGTTCTTCACGTGCCAGTACAGGGTAGGCTGCTCAACTCCCAG
CTTTTGAGCGAGTTTCCTTGTCGTCAGGCCTTCGATACCGACTCCATTGAGTAATTCCAGAGCAGAGTTT
ATGACTTTGCTCTTGTCCAGTCTAGACATCTTATCGTCATCGTCTTTGTAATCCATGGTGGCGGATCCCG
CGTCACGACACCTGTGTTCTGGCGGCAAACCCGTTGCGAAAAAGAACGTTCACGGCGACTACTGCACTTA
TATACGGTTCTCCCCCACCCTCGGGAAAAAGGCGGAGCCAGTACACGACATCACTTTCCCAGTTTACCCC
GCGCCACCTTCTCTAGGCACCGGTTCAATTGCCGACCCCTCCCCCCAACTTCTCGGGCACTGTGGGCCAT
GTGCGCTCTGCCCCATGGTAATAGCCATGACTAATACGTAGATGTACTGCCAAGTAGGAAAGTGCCATAA
GGTCATGTACTGGGCATAATGCCAGGCGGGCCATTTACCGTCATTGACGTCAATAGGGGGCGTACTTGGC
ATATGATACACTTGATGTACTGCCAAGTGGGCAGTTTACCGTAAATACTCCACCCATTGACGTCAATGGA
AAGTGCCTATTGGCGTTACTATGGGAACATACGTCATTATTGACGTCAATGGGCGGGGGTCGTTGGGCGG
TCAGCCAGGCGGGCCATTTACCGTAAGTTATGTAACGCGGAACTCCATATATGGGCTATGAACTAATGAC
CCCGTAATTGATTACTATTAATAACTAGTCAATAATCAATGTCATAAGCTCTAATCGCATAATCGAGCTA
AGAGCGATTAATATGCTTAGCTAGCTTAGCTAAGCTAGATTTCTCTATTCTCCCACAATATATAGCAGCT
ATTAGCTTAGCAGTCCGAATACGATCGTCCACGATCCATAAGCGTAACACATTTGAGTAGCGACTGACGG
GCACCGGAGCCACTCGAGTGGAATT
Features (pLannotate 1.2.2; 27 found; start..end, strand, type, name):
      9..257     +  promoter       TRE3GV promoter (fragment): 3rd-generation Tet-responsive promoter that can be activated by binding of Tet-On® 3G, optimized for retroviral and lentiviral vectors
    264..305     +  promoter       tight TRE promoter (fragment): Tet-responsive promoter PTight, consisting of seven tet operator sequences followed by the minimal CMV promoter
    368..392     +  protein_bind   attB1: mutant version of attB; recombination site for the Gateway® BP reaction BP Clonase™
    398..1705    +  CDS            PAX6: PAX6_HUMAN - Also known as AN2. Experimental evidence at protein level: Swiss-Prot protein existence level 1. Transcription factor with important functions in the development of the eye, nose, central nervous system and pancreas. Required for the differentiation of pancreatic islet alpha cells (By similarity). Competes with PAX4 in binding to a common element in the glucagon, insulin and somatostatin promoters. Regulates specification of the ventral neuron subtypes by establishing the correct progenitor domains (By similarity). Acts as a transcriptional repressor of NFATC1- mediated gene expre
   1710..1734    -  protein_bind   attB2: mutant version of attB; recombination site for the Gateway® BP reaction BP Clonase™
   1736..1764    +  CDS            3xHA (fragment): three tandem HA epitope tags
   1802..1824    +  promoter       SNR52 promoter (fragment): promoter for the S. cerevisiae small nucleolar RNA gene SNR52
   1845..1868    +  misc_RNA       gRNA scaffold (fragment): guide RNA scaffold for the Streptococcus pyogenes CRISPR/Cas9 system
   1929..2063    -  polyA_signal   SV40 poly(A) signal: SV40 polyadenylation signal
   2376..2533    +  CDS            lacZα (fragment): LacZα fragment of β-galactosidase; lacZ fragment
   2539..2638    -  misc_feature   bom (fragment): basis of mobility region from pBR322
   2742..2777    -  CDS            rop (fragment): Rop protein, which maintains plasmids at low copy number; rop
   2873..2977    +  promoter       AmpR promoter: bla
   2978..3838    +  CDS            AmpR: β-lactamase; bla; confers resistance to ampicillin, carbenicillin, and related antibiotics
   4009..4597    +  rep_origin     ori: high-copy-number ColE1/pMB1/pBR322/pUC origin of replication
   4780..4872    +  CDS            lacI (fragment): lac repressor; lacI; The lac repressor binds to the lac operator to inhibit transcription in E. coli. This inhibition can be relieved by adding lactose or isopropyl-β-D-thiogalactopyranoside (IPTG).
   4878..4961    +  CDS            lacI (fragment): lac repressor; lacI; The lac repressor binds to the lac operator to inhibit transcription in E. coli. This inhibition can be relieved by adding lactose or isopropyl-β-D-thiogalactopyranoside (IPTG).
   4974..4995    +  protein_bind   CAP binding site: CAP binding activates transcription in the presence of cAMP. E. coli catabolite activator protein
   5010..5040    +  promoter       lac promoter: promoter for the E. coli lac operon
   5048..5064    +  protein_bind   lac operator: The lac repressor binds to the lac operator to inhibit transcription in E. coli. This inhibition can be relieved by adding lactose or isopropyl-β-D-thiogalactopyranoside (IPTG). lac repressor encoded by lacI
   5352..5433    -  polyA_signal   SV40 poly(A) signal: SV40 polyadenylation signal
   5456..5539    -  CDS            large T antigen (fragment): large T antigen from SV40 (simian virus 40)
   5553..6149    -  CDS            pac: PUAC_STRAD - Protein predicted: Swiss-Prot protein existence level 4. Detoxification of puromycin. From Streptomyces alboniger.
   6222..6332    -  CDS            VP48: 3 tandem repeats of the minimal activation domain of herpes simplex virus VP16 (Cheng et al., 2013)
   6262..6959    -  CDS            rtTA3 (fragment): reverse tetracycline transactivator 3 activates expression from Tet-responsive promoters in the presence of doxycycline
   7012..7223    -  promoter       EF-1α core promoter: core promoter for human elongation factor EF-1α
   7224..7603    -  enhancer       CMV enhancer: human cytomegalovirus immediate early enhancer
