[The description below was written by a language model from this plasmid's Addgene catalogue record and pLannotate feature annotations shown in this document.]
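Description:
pPB-cT3G-cERP2-PAX6b is a mammalian expression plasmid built on the pPB-cT3G-cERP2 backbone and catalogued as a PiggyBac transposon vector for doxycycline-inducible expression of human PAX6b. As a PiggyBac donor it is meant to be integrated into the host genome by the PiggyBac transposase, although the automated annotation of the 7,795 nt sequence does not call out the transposon terminal repeats. In bacteria it is maintained through a high-copy ColE1/pUC-type origin and selected with ampicillin via the bla gene. Small lacZα, lacI, rop, bom, SNR52 promoter and gRNA scaffold fragments in the table appear to be backbone remnants or short spurious matches rather than functional parts.

The payload is arranged as an all-in-one Tet-On system with two divergent cassettes. A third-generation Tet-responsive (TRE3G-type) promoter drives the PAX6 coding sequence, which is flanked by attB1 and attB2 sites left by Gateway cloning and followed by an SV40 polyadenylation signal. A short fragment matching an HA epitope lies just past attB2, but the record does not indicate that the protein is tagged. On the opposite strand, a CMV enhancer joined to the EF-1α core promoter constitutively expresses a reverse tetracycline transactivator (annotated as an rtTA3 fragment with VP16-derived activation repeats), followed by the puromycin N-acetyltransferase gene (pac) and a second SV40 poly(A) signal. How the two coding regions are linked is not annotated. Puromycin therefore selects for stably integrated cells, and adding doxycycline lets the transactivator bind the TRE promoter and switch on PAX6.

The associated work concerns induction of meiosis from human pluripotent stem cells, which suggests use for inducible transcription factor overexpression in such cells.
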