Addgene plasmid #222577: pPB-cT3G-cERP2-PAX6b
Purpose: PiggyBac transposon plasmid for doxycycline inducible expression of PAX6b
Depositing lab: George Church. Depositing organization: Harvard Medical School. Publication: Induction of Meiosis from Human Pluripotent Stem Cells. Pierson Smela M, Adams J, Ma C, Breimann L, Widocki U, Shioda T, Church GM. bioRxiv 2024.05.31.596483 10.1101/2024.05.31.596483.
Backbone
  Vector backbone: pPB-cT3G-cERP2
  Vector type: Mammalian Expression
  Selectable markers: Puromycin
Growth in bacteria
  Bacterial resistance: Ampicillin, 100 μg/mL
  Growth temperature: 37°C
  Growth strain: DH5alpha
  Copy number: High Copy
Gene/Insert
  Gene/Insert name: PAX6b
  Species: H. sapiens (human)
  Entrez Gene: PAX6 (a.k.a. AN, AN1, AN2, ASGD5, D11S812E, FVH1, MGDA, WAGR)
  Cloning method: Gateway Cloning
Terms and licenses: Academic/Nonprofit Terms; Industry Terms: Not Available to Industry
Depositor comments: Please visit https://doi.org/10.1101/2024.05.31.596483 for bioRxiv preprint.
How to cite: pPB-cT3G-cERP2-PAX6b was a gift from George Church (Addgene plasmid # 222577 ; http://n2t.net/addgene:222577 ; RRID:Addgene_222577)
